Addgene plasmid #145247: pGAL4-DBD-MNX1-Adel-IDR
Purpose: Expresses fusion of GAL4 DNA-binding domain and MNX1-Adel IDR
Depositing lab: Denes Hnisz. Depositing organization: Max Planck Institute for Molecular Genetics. Publication: Unblending of Transcriptional Condensates in Human Repeat Expansion Disease. Basu S, Mackowiak SD, Niskanen H, Knezevic D, Asimi V, Grosswendt S, Geertsema H, Ali S, Jerkovic I, Ewers H, Mundlos S, Meissner A, Ibrahim DM, Hnisz D. Cell. 2020 May 28;181(5):1062-1079.e30. doi: 10.1016/j.cell.2020.04.018. Epub 2020 May 7. PubMed 32386547.
Backbone
  Vector backbone: pcDNA3.1
  Vector type: Mammalian Expression
Growth in bacteria
  Bacterial resistance: Ampicillin, 100 μg/mL
  Growth temperature: 37°C
  Growth strain: DH5alpha
  Copy number: High Copy
Gene/Insert
  Gene/Insert name: MNX1-Adel-IDR
  Species: H. sapiens (human)
  Mutation: A-repeats deleted
  Entrez Gene: MNX1 (a.k.a. HB9, HLXB9, HOXHB9, SCRA1)
  Cloning method: Restriction Enzyme; 5′ cloning site Unknown (unknown if destroyed)
  Sequencing primers: 5′ agactgatatgcctctaaca; 3′ GAGAAAGGAAGGGAAGAAAGCG
Terms and licenses: Academic/Nonprofit Terms; Industry Terms: Not Available to Industry
How to cite: pGAL4-DBD-MNX1-Adel-IDR was a gift from Denes Hnisz (Addgene plasmid # 145247 ; http://n2t.net/addgene:145247 ; RRID:Addgene_145247)
