[The description below was written by a language model from this plasmid's Addgene catalogue record and pLannotate feature annotations shown in this document.]
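Description:
pGAL4-DBD-MNX1-Adel-IDR is a mammalian expression plasmid built on a pcDNA3.1 backbone (about 6.4 kb in the sequenced record). It is propagated in E. coli from a high-copy ColE1/pUC-type origin under ampicillin selection (AmpR with its own bla promoter). An f1 origin is also present. For mammalian cells the backbone carries a neomycin/kanamycin phosphotransferase gene driven by the SV40 enhancer/early promoter and terminated by an SV40 poly(A) signal, which in principle permits G418 selection of stable transfectants. Short annotated fragments such as the truncated HIV-1 LTR, ble, lacI, the lac promoter/operator region and bom appear to be backbone remnants or annotation matches rather than functional parts of the design.

The expression cassette uses the CMV immediate-early enhancer and promoter to drive a single fusion reading frame. This consists of the DNA-binding domain of yeast GAL4 followed directly by a fragment of human MNX1 (also known as HB9/HLXB9), with a bovine growth hormone poly(A) signal downstream. T7 and SP6 promoters flank the insert, as is usual in this backbone. The MNX1 portion is the protein's intrinsically disordered region (IDR), in a variant from which the alanine repeats have been deleted. The cloning sites used are not recorded.

Tethering an IDR to the GAL4 DBD is the standard arrangement for recruiting a protein segment to GAL4 UAS sites, typically on a co-transfected reporter, to test its transcriptional activity. The record itself states only that the plasmid expresses the fusion. The associated study concerns transcriptional condensates and repeat-expansion disease, so this alanine-deleted construct would likely be compared with other MNX1 IDR variants.
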