Features (pLannotate 1.2.2; 22 found; start..end, strand, type, name):
      1..380     +  enhancer       CMV enhancer: human cytomegalovirus immediate early enhancer
    381..584     +  promoter       CMV promoter: human cytomegalovirus (CMV) immediate early promoter
    580..613     +  LTR            5' LTR (truncated) (fragment): truncated 5' long terminal repeat (LTR) from HIV-1
    629..647     +  promoter       T7 promoter: promoter for bacteriophage T7 RNA polymerase
    710..1150    +  CDS            GAL4 DNA binding domain: DNA binding domain of the GAL4 transcriptional activator; Saccharomyces cerevisiae GAL4 (truncated)
   1145..1651    +  CDS            MNX1 (fragment): MNX1_HUMAN - Also known as HLXB9. Experimental evidence at protein level: Swiss-Prot protein existence level 1. Putative transcription factor involved in pancreas development and function. From Homo sapiens (Human).
   1676..1694    -  promoter       SP6 promoter: promoter for bacteriophage SP6 RNA polymerase
   1720..1944    +  polyA_signal   bGH poly(A) signal: bovine growth hormone polyadenylation signal
   1948..1969    +  promoter       SV40 promoter (fragment): SV40 enhancer and early promoter
   1990..2418    +  rep_origin     f1 ori (sequence partly withheld): f1 bacteriophage origin of replication; arrow indicates direction of (+) strand synthesis
   2432..2761    +  promoter       SV40 promoter: SV40 enhancer and early promoter
   2828..3619    +  CDS            neo: KKA2_KLEPN - Also known as kan, nptII. Experimental evidence at protein level: Swiss-Prot protein existence level 1. Resistance to kanamycin, neomycin, paromomycin, ribostamycin, butirosin and gentamicin B. From Klebsiella pneumoniae.
   3643..3801    +  CDS            ble (fragment): BLE_KLEPN - Experimental evidence at protein level: Swiss-Prot protein existence level 1. Binding protein with a strong affinity to the bleomycin family of antibiotics. Binds to CL990; an antimitotic-antibiotic compound. From Klebsiella pneumoniae.
   3796..3917    +  polyA_signal   SV40 poly(A) signal: SV40 polyadenylation signal
   3990..4006    -  protein_bind   lac operator: The lac repressor binds to the lac operator to inhibit transcription in E. coli. This inhibition can be relieved by adding lactose or isopropyl-β-D-thiogalactopyranoside (IPTG). lac repressor encoded by lacI
   4014..4044    -  promoter       lac promoter: promoter for the E. coli lac operon
   4059..4080    -  protein_bind   CAP binding site: CAP binding activates transcription in the presence of cAMP. E. coli catabolite activator protein
   4093..4185    -  CDS            lacI (fragment): lac repressor; lacI; The lac repressor binds to the lac operator to inhibit transcription in E. coli. This inhibition can be relieved by adding lactose or isopropyl-β-D-thiogalactopyranoside (IPTG).
   4368..4956    -  rep_origin     ori: high-copy-number ColE1/pMB1/pBR322/pUC origin of replication
   5127..5987    -  CDS            AmpR: β-lactamase; bla; confers resistance to ampicillin, carbenicillin, and related antibiotics
   5988..6092    -  promoter       AmpR promoter: bla
   6151..6203    -  misc_feature   bom (fragment): basis of mobility region from pBR322
>Addgene plasmid #145247 | pGAL4-DBD-MNX1-Adel-IDR | addgene full sequence | sequence record 311301 | Addgene NGS Result
GACATTGATTATTGACTAGTTATTAATAGTAATCAATTACGGGGTCATTAGTTCATAGCCCATATATGGA
GTTCCGCGTTACATAACTTACGGTAAATGGCCCGCCTGGCTGACCGCCCAACGACCCCCGCCCATTGACG
TCAATAATGACGTATGTTCCCATAGTAACGCCAATAGGGACTTTCCATTGACGTCAATGGGTGGAGTATT
TACGGTAAACTGCCCACTTGGCAGTACATCAAGTGTATCATATGCCAAGTACGCCCCCTATTGACGTCAA
TGACGGTAAATGGCCCGCCTGGCATTATGCCCAGTACATGACCTTATGGGACTTTCCTACTTGGCAGTAC
ATCTACGTATTAGTCATCGCTATTACCATGGTGATGCGGTTTTGGCAGTACATCAATGGGCGTGGATAGC
GGTTTGACTCACGGGGATTTCCAAGTCTCCACCCCATTGACGTCAATGGGAGTTTGTTTTGGCACCAAAA
TCAACGGGACTTTCCAAAATGTCGTAACAACTCCGCCCCATTGACGCAAATGGGCGGTAGGCGTGTACGG
TGGGAGGTCTATATAAGCAGAGCTCTCTGGCTAACTAGAGAACCCACTGCTTACTGGCTTATCGAAATTA
ATACGACTCACTATAGGGAGACCCAAGCTTGGTACCGAGCTCGGATCCACTAGTAACGGCCGCCAGTGTG
CTGGAATTCATGAAGCTACTGTCTTCTATCGAACAAGCATGCGATATTTGCCGACTTAAAAAGCTCAAGT
GCTCCAAAGAAAAACCGAAGTGCGCCAAGTGTCTGAAGAACAACTGGGAGTGTCGCTACTCTCCCAAAAC
CAAAAGGTCTCCGCTGACTAGGGCACATCTGACAGAAGTGGAATCAAGGCTAGAAAGACTGGAACAGCTA
TTTCTACTGATTTTTCCTCGAGAAGACCTTGACATGATTTTGAAAATGGATTCTTTACAGGATATAAAAG
CATTGTTAACAGGATTATTTGTACAAGATAATGTGAATAAAGATGCCGTCACAGATAGATTGGCTTCAGT
GGAGACTGATATGCCTCTAACATTGAGACAGCATAGAATAAGTGCGACATCATCATCGGAAGAGAGTAGT
AACAAAGGTCAAAGACAGTTGACTGTATCGGCGATCGCTGCGGTGGACCCCCCACGAGCCGCCTCAGCGC
AATCTGCGCCATTGGCTCTGGTCACTTCATTGTCAGGAACAGGAGGTGGGGGTGGAGGAGGAGGTGCGTC
AGGCGGAACGAGCGGGAGCTGTTCACCGGCCTCATCCGAACCTCCGGCGGCACCCGCCGACAGACTTCGG
GCTGAAAGCCCGTCCCCCCCACGGCTCCTGGCTGCGCATTGTGCTCTGTTGCCTAAACCGGGATTTCTGG
GTGCAGGTGGTGGGGGAGGGGGTACAGGCGGAGGTCACGGCGGCCCACACCATCATGCTCACCCTGGAGG
CGGGTTGGCGCTCGGCCTCCATCCCGGGGGTGCCCAAGGTGGGGCTGGATTGCCAGCACAAGCGGCTCTG
TATGGACATCCGGTATATGGCTATTCTCTTGCTGGACAGCACCCTGCTCTGTCCTATAGTTACCCTCAGG
TACAGGGGGCCCATCCAGCGCATCCCGCAGACCCTATCAAGTGACGTACGTCTAGAGGGCCCTATTCTAT
AGTGTCACCTAAATGCTAGAGCTCGCTGATCAGCCTCGACTGTGCCTTCTAGTTGCCAGCCATCTGTTGT
TTGCCCCTCCCCCGTGCCTTCCTTGACCCTGGAAGGTGCCACTCCCACTGTCCTTTCCTAATAAAATGAG
GAAATTGCATCGCATTGTCTGAGTAGGTGTCATTCTATTCTGGGGGGTGGGGTGGGGCAGGACAGCAAGG
GGGAGGATTGGGAAGACAATAGCAGGCATGCTGGGGATGCGGTGGGCTCTATGGCTTCTGAGGCGGAAAG
AACCAGCTGGGGCTCTAGGGGGTATCCCC
[124 nt withheld, positions 1990-2113]
C
[91 nt withheld, positions 2115-2205]
A
[49 nt withheld, positions 2207-2255]
CCTTTGACGTTGGAGTCCACGTTCTTT
[37 nt withheld, positions 2283-2319]
ACCCTATCTCGGTCTATTCTTTTGATTTATAAGGGATTTTGCCGATTTCGGCCTATTGGTTAAAAAATGA
GCTGATTTAACAAAAATTTAACGCGAATTAATTCTGTGGAATGTGTGTCAGTTAGGGTGTGGAAAGTCCC
CAGGCTCCCCAGCAGGCAGAAGTATGCAAAGCATGCATCTCAATTAGTCAGCAACCAGGTGTGGAAAGTC
CCCAGGCTCCCCAGCAGGCAGAAGTATGCAAAGCATGCATCTCAATTAGTCAGCAACCATAGTCCCGCCC
CTAACTCCGCCCATCCCGCCCCTAACTCCGCCCAGTTCCGCCCATTCTCCGCCCCATGGCTGACTAATTT
TTTTTATTTATGCAGAGGCCGAGGCCGCCTCTGCCTCTGAGCTATTCCAGAAGTAGTGAGGAGGCTTTTT
TGGAGGCCTAGGCTTTTGCAAAAAGCTCCCGGGAGCTTGTATATCCATTTTCGGATCTGATCAAGAGACA
GGATGAGGATCGTTTCGCATGATTGAACAAGATGGATTGCACGCAGGTTCTCCGGCCGCTTGGGTGGAGA
GGCTATTCGGCTATGACTGGGCACAACAGACAATCGGCTGCTCTGATGCCGCCGTGTTCCGGCTGTCAGC
GCAGGGGCGCCCGGTTCTTTTTGTCAAGACCGACCTGTCCGGTGCCCTGAATGAACTGCAGGACGAGGCA
GCGCGGCTATCGTGGCTGGCCACGACGGGCGTTCCTTGCGCAGCTGTGCTCGACGTTGTCACTGAAGCGG
GAAGGGACTGGCTGCTATTGGGCGAAGTGCCGGGGCAGGATCTCCTGTCATCTCACCTTGCTCCTGCCGA
GAAAGTATCCATCATGGCTGATGCAATGCGGCGGCTGCATACGCTTGATCCGGCTACCTGCCCATTCGAC
CACCAAGCGAAACATCGCATCGAGCGAGCACGTACTCGGATGGAAGCCGGTCTTGTCGATCAGGATGATC
TGGACGAAGAGCATCAGGGGCTCGCGCCAGCCGAACTGTTCGCCAGGCTCAAGGCGCGCATGCCCGACGG
CGAGGATCTCGTCGTGACCCATGGCGATGCCTGCTTGCCGAATATCATGGTGGAAAATGGCCGCTTTTCT
GGATTCATCGACTGTGGCCGGCTGGGTGTGGCGGACCGCTATCAGGACATAGCGTTGGCTACCCGTGATA
TTGCTGAAGAGCTTGGCGGCGAATGGGCTGACCGCTTCCTCGTGCTTTACGGTATCGCCGCTCCCGATTC
GCAGCGCATCGCCTTCTATCGCCTTCTTGACGAGTTCTTCTGAGCGGGACTCTGGGGTTCGAAATGACCG
ACCAAGCGACGCCCAACCTGCCATCACGAGATTTCGATTCCACCGCCGCCTTCTATGAAAGGTTGGGCTT
CGGAATCGTTTTCCGGGACGCCGGCTGGATGATCCTCCAGCGCGGGGATCTCATGCTGGAGTTCTTCGCC
CACCCCAACTTGTTTATTGCAGCTTATAATGGTTACAAATAAAGCAATAGCATCACAAATTTCACAAATA
AAGCATTTTTTTCACTGCATTCTAGTTGTGGTTTGTCCAAACTCATCAATGTATCTTATCATGTCTGTAT
ACCGTCGACCTCTAGCTAGAGCTTGGCGTAATCATGGTCATAGCTGTTTCCTGTGTGAAATTGTTATCCG
CTCACAATTCCACACAACATACGAGCCGGAAGCATAAAGTGTAAAGCCTGGGGTGCCTAATGAGTGAGCT
AACTCACATTAATTGCGTTGCGCTCACTGCCCGCTTTCCAGTCGGGAAACCTGTCGTGCCAGCTGCATTA
ATGAATCGGCCAACGCGCGGGGAGAGGCGGTTTGCGTATTGGGCGCTCTTCCGCTTCCTCGCTCACTGAC
TCGCTGCGCTCGGTCGTTCGGCTGCGGCGAGCGGTATCAGCTCACTCAAAGGCGGTAATACGGTTATCCA
CAGAATCAGGGGATAACGCAGGAAAGAACATGTGAGCAAAAGGCCAGCAAAAGGCCAGGAACCGTAAAAA
GGCCGCGTTGCTGGCGTTTTTCCATAGGCTCCGCCCCCCTGACGAGCATCACAAAAATCGACGCTCAAGT
CAGAGGTGGCGAAACCCGACAGGACTATAAAGATACCAGGCGTTTCCCCCTGGAAGCTCCCTCGTGCGCT
CTCCTGTTCCGACCCTGCCGCTTACCGGATACCTGTCCGCCTTTCTCCCTTCGGGAAGCGTGGCGCTTTC
TCATAGCTCACGCTGTAGGTATCTCAGTTCGGTGTAGGTCGTTCGCTCCAAGCTGGGCTGTGTGCACGAA
CCCCCCGTTCAGCCCGACCGCTGCGCCTTATCCGGTAACTATCGTCTTGAGTCCAACCCGGTAAGACACG
ACTTATCGCCACTGGCAGCAGCCACTGGTAACAGGATTAGCAGAGCGAGGTATGTAGGCGGTGCTACAGA
GTTCTTGAAGTGGTGGCCTAACTACGGCTACACTAGAAGAACAGTATTTGGTATCTGCGCTCTGCTGAAG
CCAGTTACCTTCGGAAAAAGAGTTGGTAGCTCTTGATCCGGCAAACAAACCACCGCTGGTAGCGGTGGTT
TTTTTGTTTGCAAGCAGCAGATTACGCGCAGAAAAAAAGGATCTCAAGAAGATCCTTTGATCTTTTCTAC
GGGGTCTGACGCTCAGTGGAACGAAAACTCACGTTAAGGGATTTTGGTCATGAGATTATCAAAAAGGATC
TTCACCTAGATCCTTTTAAATTAAAAATGAAGTTTTAAATCAATCTAAAGTATATATGAGTAAACTTGGT
CTGACAGTTACCAATGCTTAATCAGTGAGGCACCTATCTCAGCGATCTGTCTATTTCGTTCATCCATAGT
TGCCTGACTTCCCGTCGTGTAGATAACTACGATACGGGAGGGCTTACCATCTGGCCCCAGTGCTGCAATG
ATACCGCGAGACCCACGCTCACCGGCTCCAGATTTATCAGCAATAAACCAGCCAGCCGGAAGGGCCGAGC
GCAGAAGTGGTCCTGCAACTTTATCCGCCTCCATCCAGTCTATTAATTGTTGCCGGGAAGCTAGAGTAAG
TAGTTCGCCAGTTAATAGTTTGCGCAACGTTGTTGCCATTGCTACAGGCATCGTGGTGTCACGCTCGTCG
TTTGGTATGGCTTCATTCAGCTCCGGTTCCCAACGATCAAGGCGAGTTACATGATCCCCCATGTTGTGCA
AAAAAGCGGTTAGCTCCTTCGGTCCTCCGATCGTTGTCAGAAGTAAGTTGGCCGCAGTGTTATCACTCAT
GGTTATGGCAGCACTGCATAATTCTCTTACTGTCATGCCATCCGTAAGATGCTTTTCTGTGACTGGTGAG
TACTCAACCAAGTCATTCTGAGAATAGTGTATGCGGCGACCGAGTTGCTCTTGCCCGGCGTCAATACGGG
ATAATACCGCGCCACATAGCAGAACTTTAAAAGTGCTCATCATTGGAAAACGTTCTTCGGGGCGAAAACT
CTCAAGGATCTTACCGCTGTTGAGATCCAGTTCGATGTAACCCACTCGTGCACCCAACTGATCTTCAGCA
TCTTTTACTTTCACCAGCGTTTCTGGGTGAGCAAAAACAGGAAGGCAAAATGCCGCAAAAAAGGGAATAA
GGGCGACACGGAAATGTTGAATACTCATACTCTTCCTTTTTCAATATTATTGAAGCATTTATCAGGGTTA
TTGTCTCATGAGCGGATACATATTTGAATGTATTTAGAAAAATAAACAAATAGGGGTTCCGCGCACATTT
CCCCGAAAAGTGCCACCTGACGTCGACGGATCGGGAGATCTCCCGATCCCCTATGGTGCACTCTCAGTAC
AATCTGCTCTGATGCCGCATAGTTAAGCCAGTATCTGCTCCCTGCTTGTGTGTTGGAGGTCGCTGAGTAG
TGCGCGAGCAAAATTTAAGCTACAACAAGGCAAGGCTTGACCGACAATTGCATGAAGAATCTGCTTAGGG
TTAGGCGTTTTGCGCTGCTTCGCGATGTACGGGCCAGATATACGCGTT
